>Addgene plasmid #13399 | Syn3M32A | addgene partial sequence | sequence record 19478 | CMV-F 5'-CGCAAATGGGCGGTAGGCGTG-3'
AGCAGAGCTCTCCCTATCAGTGATAGAGATCTCCCTATCAGTGATAGAGATCGTCGACGAGCTCGTTTAG
TGAACCGTCAGATCGCCTGGAGACGCCATCCACGCTGTTTTGACCTCCATAGAAGACACCGGGACCGATC
CAGCCTCCGGACTCTAGCGTTTAAACTTAAGCTTGGTACCGAGCTCGGATCCACTAGTCCAGTGTGGTGG
AATTCCTGGGCTTCAGGATGAAGGACCGTCTGGAGCAGCTGAAGGCCAAGCAGCTGACACAGGATGATGA
TACTGATGCGGTTGAGATTGCTATCGACAACACGGCTTTTGCGGACGAGTTCTTTTCTGAGATTGAGGAA
ACTCGGCTTAACATTGACAAGATCTCAGAACATGTAGAGGAGGCTAAGAAACTCTACAGTATCATTCTCT
CTGCACCGATTCCAGAGCCAAAAACCAAGGATGACCTAGAGCAGCTCACGACTGAGATTAAGAAAAGGGC
CAACAACGTCCGGAACAAACTGAAGAGCATGGAGAAGCATATTGAAGAAGATGAGGTCAGGTCATCGGCA
GACCTTCGGATTCGGAAATCCCAGCACTCTGTCCTTTCTCGGAAGTTTGTGGAGGTGATGACCAAATACA
ATGAAGCTCAAGTGGACTTCCGAGAACGCAG
