[The description below was written by a language model from this plasmid's Addgene catalogue record.]
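Description:
Syn3M32A is a mammalian expression plasmid carrying human syntaxin 3 (STX3) with a single point mutation that changes methionine 32 to alanine. The roughly 870 bp insert sits between EcoRI and XhoI sites, both retained, in a pcDNA4/TO/myc-His backbone (Invitrogen, about 5.15 kb without insert). The record notes that the vector was modified but does not say how. The coding sequence is fused at its C terminus to a Myc-His tag, which allows detection with anti-Myc antibodies and recognition or purification through the polyhistidine stretch. In bacteria the plasmid is maintained at high copy number under ampicillin selection, and zeocin is the selectable marker for isolating stably transfected mammalian cells.

No feature table is provided, so the regulatory elements are not listed explicitly. The standard pcDNA4/TO backbone drives expression from a CMV promoter containing tetracycline operator sites, which makes expression tetracycline-inducible in cells that express the Tet repressor and constitutive in cells that do not. It uses a BGH polyadenylation signal, and the listed CMV forward and BGH reverse sequencing primers are consistent with this layout.

Syntaxin 3 is a SNARE protein, and the associated publication concerns its apical targeting and the importance of that targeting for epithelial cell polarity. The M32A mutant was presumably made to test the contribution of this N-terminal residue to syntaxin 3 localisation, although the record does not state the mutation's functional effect. The construct suits comparison of tagged mutant and wild-type syntaxin 3 in cultured epithelial cells.
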