Addgene plasmid #13399: Syn3M32A
Depositing lab: Thomas Weimbs. Depositing organization: University of California, Santa Barbara. Publication: Apical targeting of syntaxin 3 is essential for epithelial cell polarity. Sharma N, Low SH, Misra S, Pallavi B, Weimbs T. J Cell Biol. 2006 Jun 19. 173(6):937-48. 10.1083/jcb.200603132 PubMed 16785322.
Backbone
  Vector backbone: PCDNA4/TO/myc-His
  Backbone manufacturer: Invitrogen
  Backbone size w/o insert (bp): 5150
  Vector type: Mammalian Expression
  Selectable markers: Zeocin
Growth in bacteria
  Bacterial resistance: Ampicillin, 100 μg/mL
  Growth temperature: 37°C
  Growth strain: DH5alpha
  Copy number: High Copy
Gene/Insert
  Gene/Insert name: Syntaxin3 (alt name: STX3)
  Species: H. sapiens (human)
  Insert size (bp): 870
  Mutation: Insert is cloned into a modified vector. M32 of syn3 is changed to A.
  Entrez Gene: STX3 (a.k.a. DIAR12, MVID2, RDMVID, STX3A)
  Tag / fusion protein: Myc-His (C terminal on insert)
  Cloning method: Restriction Enzyme; 5′ cloning site EcoRI (not destroyed); 3′ cloning site XhoI (not destroyed)
  Sequencing primers: 5′ CMVF; 3′ pcDNA3.1/BGH reverse primier
Terms and licenses: Academic/Nonprofit Terms; Industry Terms: Not Available to Industry
How to cite: Syn3M32A was a gift from Thomas Weimbs (Addgene plasmid # 13399 ; http://n2t.net/addgene:13399 ; RRID:Addgene_13399)
